>Addgene plasmid #57866 | mKO2-Cx32-7 | depositor partial sequence | sequence record 89018 | insert sequence
GACGTCAGATCCGCTAGCGCTACCGGACTCAGATCTCGAGCTCAAGCTTCGAATTCCCTCTGGGAAAGGG
CAGCAGCAGCCAGGTGTGGCAGTGACAGGGAGGTGTGAATGAGGCAGGATGAACTGGACAGGTTTGTACA
CCTTGCTCAGTGGCGTGAACCGGCATTCTACTGCCATTGGCCGAGTATGGCTCTCGGTCATCTTCATCTT
CAGAATCATGGTGCTGGTGGTGGCTGCAGAGAGTGTGTGGGGTGATGAGAAATCTTCCTTCATCTGCAAC
ACACTCCAGCCTGGCTGCAACAGCGTTTGCTATGACCAATTCTTCCCCATCTCCCATGTGCGGCTGTGGT
CCCTGCAGCTCATCCTAGTTTCCACCCCAGCTCTCCTCGTGGCCATGCACGTGGCTCACCAGCAACACAT
AGAGAAGAAAATGCTACGGCTTGAGGGCCATGGGGACCCCCTACACCTGGAGGAGGTGAAGAGGCACAAG
GTCCACATCTCAGGGACACTGTGGTGGACCTATGTCATCAGCGTGGTGTTCCGGCTGTTGTTTGAGGCCG
TCTTCATGTATGTCTTTTATCTGCTCTACCCTGGCTATGCCATGGTGCGGCTGGTCAAGTGCGACGTCTA
CCCCTGCCCCAACACAGTGGACTGCTTCGTGTCCCGCCCCACCGAGAAAACCGTCTTCACCGTCTTCATG
CTAGCTGCCTCTGGCATCTGCATCATCCTCAATGTGGCCGAGGTGGTGTACCTCATCATCCGGGCCTGTG
CCCGCCGAGCCCAGCGCCGCTCCAATCCACCTTCCCGCAAGGGCTCGGGCTTCGGCCACCGCCTCTCACC
TGAATACAAGCAGAATGAGATCAACAAGCTGCTGAGTGAGCAGGATGGCTCCCTGAAAGACATACTGCGC
CGCAGCCCTGGCACCGGGGCTGGGCTGGCTGAAAAGAGCGACCGCTGCTCGGCCTGCGCGGATCCACCGG
TCGCCACCATGGTGAGTGTGATTAAACCAGAGATGAAGATGAGGTACTACATGGACGGCTCCGTCAATGG
GCATGAGTTCACAATTGAAGGTGAAGGCACAGGCAGACCTTACGAGGGACATCAAGAGATGACACTACGC
GTCACAATGGCCGAGGGCGGGCCAATGCCTTTCGCGTTTGACTTAGTGTCACACGTGTTCTGTTACGGCC
ACAGAGTATTTACTAAATATCCAGAAGAGATACCAGACTATTTCAAACAAGCATTTCCTGAAGGCCTGTC
ATGGGAAAGGTCGTTGGAGTTCGAAGATGGTGGGTCCGCTTCAGTCAGTGCGCATATAAGCCTTAGAGGA
AACACCTTCTACCACAAATCCAAATTTACTGGGGTTAACTTTCCTGCCGATGGTCCTATCATGCAAAACC
AAAGTGTTGATTGGGAGCCATCAACCGAGAAAATTACTGCCAGCGACGGAGTTCTGAAGGGTGATGTTAC
GATGTACCTAAAACTTGAAGGAGGCGGCAATCACAAATGCCAAATGAAGACTACTTACAAGGCGGCAAAA
GAGATTCTTGAAATGCCAGGAGACCATTACATCGGCCATCGCCTCGTCAGGAAAACCGAAGGCAACATTA
CTGAGCAGGTAGAAGATGCAGTAGCTCATAGCTAAGCGGCCGCGACTCTAGATCATAATCAGCCATACCA
CATTGAGA
