[The description below was written by a language model from this plasmid's Addgene catalogue record.]
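Description:
mKO2-Cx32-7 is a mammalian expression plasmid that produces human connexin 32 (Cx32, the beta-1 gap junction protein encoded by GJB1) fused to the orange fluorescent protein mKO2. It is built on an mKO2 fluorescent-protein backbone of about 4.75 kb without the insert. It is maintained in E. coli as a high-copy plasmid under kanamycin selection. In mammalian cells, a neomycin resistance marker allows selection of stable transfectants with G418. The record includes no feature table, so the origin of replication and the regulatory elements driving the resistance marker are not itemised. The use of an SV40 polyadenylation primer for sequencing suggests that an SV40 polyA signal lies downstream of the fusion.

The fusion is expressed from the CMV promoter, a strong constitutive promoter in most mammalian cell lines. The record lists mKO2 as the tag but does not state explicitly whether it sits at the N- or C-terminus of Cx32. It also does not explain the "7" in the name, which may refer to the linker between the two parts. The cloning method is recorded as unknown.

The stated purpose is fluorescent labelling of gap junctions. Connexins assemble into hemichannels that dock between neighbouring cells to form gap junction plaques, so the tagged Cx32 acts as a localisation marker for these structures in fluorescence microscopy. The mKO2 signal has an excitation maximum of 551 nm and an emission maximum of 565 nm, which places it in the orange channel.
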