Addgene plasmid #57866: mKO2-Cx32-7
Purpose: Localization: Gap Junctions, Excitation: 551, Emission: 565
Depositing lab: Michael Davidson. Depositing organization: Florida State University, Tallahassee.
Backbone
  Vector backbone: mKO2
  Backbone size w/o insert (bp): 4750
  Vector type: Mammalian Expression
  Selectable markers: Neomycin (select with G418)
Growth in bacteria
  Bacterial resistance: Kanamycin, 50 μg/mL
  Growth temperature: 37°C
  Growth strain: DH5alpha
  Copy number: High Copy
Gene/Insert
  Gene/Insert name: Cx32 (alt names: Human Beta-1 Connexin 32; NM_001097642.2)
  Species: H. sapiens (human)
  Entrez Gene: GJB1 (a.k.a. CMTX, CMTX1, CX32)
  Promoter: CMV
  Tag / fusion protein: mKO2
  Cloning method: Unknown
  Sequencing primers: 5′ CMV-F; 3′ SV40pA-R
Terms and licenses: Academic/Nonprofit Terms; Industry Terms: Not Available to Industry
Depositor comments: H. sapiens (human) Beta-1 Connexin 32. Excitation = 551; Emission = 565
How to cite: mKO2-Cx32-7 was a gift from Michael Davidson (Addgene plasmid # 57866 ; http://n2t.net/addgene:57866 ; RRID:Addgene_57866)
